Addgene plasmid #112292: pLL3.7-EF-EYFP-YAP1_L91A-PolyA
Purpose: Fluorescently labels human YAP1-2gamma isoform (504 aa) L91A mutant
Depositing lab: Erik Sahai. Depositing organization: Francis Crick Institute. Publication: Quantitative Analysis Reveals that Actin and Src-Family Kinases Regulate Nuclear YAP1 and Its Export. Ege N, Dowbaj AM, Jiang M, Howell M, Hooper S, Foster C, Jenkins RP, Sahai E. Cell Syst. 2018 Jun 27;6(6):692-708.e13. doi: 10.1016/j.cels.2018.05.006. Epub 2018 Jun 18. PubMed 29909276.
Backbone
  Vector backbone: pLentilox3.7
  Backbone size w/o insert (bp): 7484
  Vector type: Lentiviral
Growth in bacteria
  Bacterial resistance: Ampicillin, 100 μg/mL
  Growth temperature: 37°C
  Growth strain: NEB Stable
  Copy number: High Copy
Gene/Insert
  Gene/Insert name: EYFP-YAP1
  Species: H. sapiens (human)
  Insert size (bp): 2462
  Mutation: Human YAP1-2gamma with Leucine 91 to Alanine
  Entrez Gene: YAP1 (a.k.a. COB1, YAP, YAP-1, YAP2, YAP65, YKI)
  Promoter: EF-1 alpha
  Cloning method: Gibson Cloning
Terms and licenses: Academic/Nonprofit Terms; Industry Terms: Not Available to Industry
Depositor comments: The human YAP1-2gamma isoform, which is 504 amino acids long is described in (Gaffney et al., 2012)
How to cite: pLL3.7-EF-EYFP-YAP1_L91A-PolyA was a gift from Erik Sahai (Addgene plasmid # 112292 ; http://n2t.net/addgene:112292 ; RRID:Addgene_112292)
