[The description below was written by a language model from this plasmid's Addgene catalogue record and pLannotate feature annotations shown in this document.]
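Description:
pLL3.7-EF-EYFP-YAP1_L91A-PolyA is a lentiviral transfer plasmid built on the pLentilox3.7 backbone for expressing a fluorescently tagged mutant of human YAP1 in mammalian cells. It is maintained in bacteria through a high-copy ColE1/pUC-type origin and selected with ampicillin via the β-lactamase gene. The viral portion has a CMV enhancer/promoter driving a truncated HIV-1 5' LTR, which allows Tat-independent production of genomic RNA in packaging cells. This is followed by the Ψ packaging signal with a gag fragment, the Rev response element for nuclear export of the unspliced transcript, and the cPPT/CTS, which aids nuclear import of the reverse-transcribed genome. A WPRE, a nef-derived fragment and a truncated LTR lie at the 3' end of the viral region.

The payload is an EF-1α promoter driving EYFP fused to the N-terminus of the 504-amino-acid YAP1-2gamma isoform carrying a leucine 91 to alanine substitution. The YAP1 coding sequence is flanked by attB1 and attB2 sites, remnants of Gateway recombination, with attB1 forming the linker between EYFP and YAP1. An SV40 polyadenylation signal follows the fusion, upstream of the WPRE. The whole promoter–fusion–polyA cassette lies between two loxP sites in the same orientation, a feature inherited from the backbone that would permit Cre-mediated excision. No mammalian drug-selection marker is annotated, so transduced cells would be identified by EYFP fluorescence. The stated purpose is fluorescent labelling of the L91A mutant, and the associated study concerned regulation of nuclear YAP1 and its export. The record does not state the functional consequence of the mutation.
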