Features (pLannotate 1.2.2; 28 found; start..end, strand, type, name):
      1..380     +  enhancer       CMV enhancer: human cytomegalovirus immediate early enhancer
    381..580     +  promoter       CMV promoter: human cytomegalovirus (CMV) immediate early promoter
    598..778     +  LTR            5' LTR (truncated): truncated 5' long terminal repeat (LTR) from HIV-1
    825..950     +  misc_feature   HIV-1 Ψ: packaging signal of human immunodeficiency virus type 1
    934..1272    +  CDS            HIV-1 gag (fragment): gag protein from human immunodeficiency virus 1; gag
   1447..1680    +  misc_feature   RRE: The Rev response element (RRE) of HIV-1 allows for Rev-dependent mRNA export from the nucleus to the cytoplasm.
   2057..2157    +  CDS            Rev (fragment): human immunodeficiency virus 1 (HIV-1) Rev protein; rev; enhances nuclear export of unspliced and incompletely spliced viral mRNAs
   2207..2324    +  misc_feature   cPPT/CTS: central polypurine tract and central termination sequence of HIV-1
   2394..2421    -  misc_feature   MCS (fragment): pBluescript multiple cloning site
   2456..2489    +  protein_bind   loxP: Cre-mediated recombination occurs in the 8-bp core sequence (GCATACAT). Cre recombinase
   2553..3731    +  promoter       EF-1α promoter: strong constitutive promoter for human elongation factor EF-1α
   3817..4533    +  CDS            EYFP: EYFP is a basic (constitutively fluorescent) green/yellow fluorescent protein published in 1996, derived from Aequorea victoria. It is reported to be a very rapidly-maturing weak dimer with high acid sensitivity.
   4543..4567    +  protein_bind   attB1: mutant version of attB; recombination site for the Gateway® BP reaction BP Clonase™
   4567..6078    +  CDS            YAP1: YAP1_HUMAN - Also known as YAP65. Experimental evidence at protein level: Swiss-Prot protein existence level 1. [Isoform 3]: Activates the C-terminal fragment (CTF) of ERBB4 (isoform 3). From Homo sapiens (Human).
   6083..6107    -  protein_bind   attB2: mutant version of attB; recombination site for the Gateway® BP reaction BP Clonase™
   6130..6214    +  CDS            large T antigen (fragment): large T antigen from SV40 (simian virus 40)
   6263..6345    +  CDS            large T antigen (fragment): large T antigen from SV40 (simian virus 40)
   6368..6449    +  polyA_signal   SV40 poly(A) signal: SV40 polyadenylation signal
   6507..6540    +  protein_bind   loxP: Cre-mediated recombination occurs in the 8-bp core sequence (GCATACAT). Cre recombinase
   6573..6596    +  misc_feature   MCS (fragment): pBluescript multiple cloning site
   6596..7184    +  misc_feature   WPRE: woodchuck hepatitis virus posttranscriptional regulatory element
   7185..7204    +  misc_feature   MCS (fragment): pBluescript multiple cloning site
   7206..7706    +  CDS            nef (fragment): NEF_HV1LA - Experimental evidence at protein level: Swiss-Prot protein existence level 1. Extracellular Nef protein targets CD4(+) T-lymphocytes for apoptosis by interacting with CXCR4 surface receptors. From Human immunodeficiency virus type 1 group M subtype B (isolate Lai) (HIV-1).
   7713..7893    +  LTR            5' LTR (truncated): truncated 5' long terminal repeat (LTR) from HIV-1
   7955..8543    -  rep_origin     ori: high-copy-number ColE1/pMB1/pBR322/pUC origin of replication
   8714..9574    -  CDS            AmpR: β-lactamase; bla; confers resistance to ampicillin, carbenicillin, and related antibiotics
   9575..9679    -  promoter       AmpR promoter: bla
   9738..9790    -  misc_feature   bom (fragment): basis of mobility region from pBR322
>Addgene plasmid #112292 | pLL3.7-EF-EYFP-YAP1_L91A-PolyA | addgene full sequence | sequence record 213534 | Addgene NGS Result
GACATTGATTATTGACTAGTTATTAATAGTAATCAATTACGGGGTCATTAGTTCATAGCCCATATATGGA
GTTCCGCGTTACATAACTTACGGTAAATGGCCCGCCTGGCTGACCGCCCAACGACCCCCGCCCATTGACG
TCAATAATGACGTATGTTCCCATAGTAACGCCAATAGGGACTTTCCATTGACGTCAATGGGTGGAGTATT
TACGGTAAACTGCCCACTTGGCAGTACATCAAGTGTATCATATGCCAAGTACGCCCCCTATTGACGTCAA
TGACGGTAAATGGCCCGCCTGGCATTATGCCCAGTACATGACCTTATGGGACTTTCCTACTTGGCAGTAC
ATCTACGTATTAGTCATCGCTATTACCATGGTGATGCGGTTTTGGCAGTACATCAATGGGCGTGGATAGC
GGTTTGACTCACGGGGATTTCCAAGTCTCCACCCCATTGACGTCAATGGGAGTTTGTTTTGGCACCAAAA
TCAACGGGACTTTCCAAAATGTCGTAACAACTCCGCCCCATTGACGCAAATGGGCGGTAGGCGTGTACGG
TGGGAGGTCTATATAAGCAGCGCGTTTTGCCTGTACTGGGTCTCTCTGGTTAGACCAGATCTGAGCCTGG
GAGCTCTCTGGCTAACTAGGGAACCCACTGCTTAAGCCTCAATAAAGCTTGCCTTGAGTGCTTCAAGTAG
TGTGTGCCCGTCTGTTGTGTGACTCTGGTAACTAGAGATCCCTCAGACCCTTTTAGTCAGTGTGGAAAAT
CTCTAGCAGTGGCGCCCGAACAGGGACTTGAAAGCGAAAGGGAAACCAGAGGAGCTCTCTCGACGCAGGA
CTCGGCTTGCTGAAGCGCGCACGGCAAGAGGCGAGGGGCGGCGACTGGTGAGTACGCCAAAAATTTTGAC
TAGCGGAGGCTAGAAGGAGAGAGATGGGTGCGAGAGCGTCAGTATTAAGCGGGGGAGAATTAGATCGCGA
TGGGAAAAAATTCGGTTAAGGCCAGGGGGAAAGAAAAAATATAAATTAAAACATATAGTATGGGCAAGCA
GGGAGCTAGAACGATTCGCAGTTAATCCTGGCCTGTTAGAAACATCAGAAGGCTGTAGACAAATACTGGG
ACAGCTACAACCATCCCTTCAGACAGGATCAGAAGAACTTAGATCATTATATAATACAGTAGCAACCCTC
TATTGTGTGCATCAAAGGATAGAGATAAAAGACACCAAGGAAGCTTTAGACAAGATAGAGGAAGAGCAAA
ACAAAAGTAAGACCACCGCACAGCAAGCGGCCGGCCGCTGATCTTCAGACCTGGAGGAGGAGATATGAGG
GACAATTGGAGAAGTGAATTATATAAATATAAAGTAGTAAAAATTGAACCATTAGGAGTAGCACCCACCA
AGGCAAAGAGAAGAGTGGTGCAGAGAGAAAAAAGAGCAGTGGGAATAGGAGCTTTGTTCCTTGGGTTCTT
GGGAGCAGCAGGAAGCACTATGGGCGCAGCGTCAATGACGCTGACGGTACAGGCCAGACAATTATTGTCT
GGTATAGTGCAGCAGCAGAACAATTTGCTGAGGGCTATTGAGGCGCAACAGCATCTGTTGCAACTCACAG
TCTGGGGCATCAAGCAGCTCCAGGCAAGAATCCTGGCTGTGGAAAGATACCTAAAGGATCAACAGCTCCT
GGGGATTTGGGGTTGCTCTGGAAAACTCATTTGCACCACTGCTGTGCCTTGGAATGCTAGTTGGAGTAAT
AAATCTCTGGAACAGATTTGGAATCACACGACCTGGATGGAGTGGGACAGAGAAATTAACAATTACACAA
GCTTAATACACTCCTTAATTGAAGAATCGCAAAACCAGCAAGAAAAGAATGAACAAGAATTATTGGAATT
AGATAAATGGGCAAGTTTGTGGAATTGGTTTAACATAACAAATTGGCTGTGGTATATAAAATTATTCATA
ATGATAGTAGGAGGCTTGGTAGGTTTAAGAATAGTTTTTGCTGTACTTTCTATAGTGAATAGAGTTAGGC
AGGGATATTCACCATTATCGTTTCAGACCCACCTCCCAACCCCGAGGGGACCCGACAGGCCCGAAGGAAT
AGAAGAAGAAGGTGGAGAGAGAGACAGAGACAGATCCATTCGATTAGTGAACGGATCGGCACTGCGTGCG
CCAATTCTGCAGACAAATGGCAGTATTCATCCACAATTTTAAAAGAAAAGGGGGGATTGGGGGGTACAGT
GCAGGGGAAAGAATAGTAGACATAATAGCAACAGACATACAAACTAAAGAATTACAAAAACAAATTACAA
AAATTCAAAATTTTCGGGTTTATTACAGGGACAGCAGAGATCCAGTTTGGTTAGTACCGGGCCCGCTCTA
GAACGCGCGGTGACCCTCGAGGTCGACGGTATCGATAAGCTCGCTTCACGAGATTCCAGCAGGTCGAGGG
ACCTAATAACTTCGTATAGCATACATTATACGAAGTTATATTAAGGGTTCCAAGCTTAAGCGGCCGGCCG
CGTGGATAACCGTATTACCGCCATAATCGTGAGGCTCCGGTGCCCGTCAGTGGGCAGAGCGCACATCGCC
CACAGTCCCCGAGAAGTTGGGGGGAGGGGTCGGCAATTGAACCGGTGCCTAGAGAAGGTGGCGCGGGGTA
AACTGGGAAAGTGATGTCGTGTACTGGCTCCGCCTTTTTCCCGAGGGTGGGGGAGAACCGTATATAAGTG
CAGTAGTCGCCGTGAACGTTCTTTTTCGCAACGGGTTTGCCGCCAGAACACAGGTAAGTGCCGTGTGTGG
TTCCCGCGGGCCTGGCCTCTTTACGGGTTATGGCCCTTGCGTGCCTTGAATTACTTCCACCTGGCTGCAG
TACGTGATTCTTGATCCCGAGCTTCGGGTTGGAAGTGGGTGGGAGAGTTCGAGGCCTTGCGCTTAAGGAG
CCCCTTCGCCTCGTGCTTGAGTTGAGGCCTGGCCTGGGCGCTGGGGCCGCCGCGTGCGAATCTGGTGGCA
CCTTCGCGCCTGTCTCGCTGCTTTCGATAAGTCTCTAGCCATTTAAAATTTTTGATGACCTGCTGCGACG
CTTTTTTTCTGGCAAGATAGTCTTGTAAATGCGGGCCAAGATCTGCACACTGGTATTTCGGTTTTTGGGG
CCGCGGGCGGCGACGGGGCCCGTGCGTCCCAGCGCACATGTTCGGCGAGGCGGGGCCTGCGAGCGCGGCC
ACCGAGAATCGGACGGGGGTAGTCTCAAGCTGGCCGGCCTGCTCTGGTGCCTGGCCTCGCGCCGCCGTGT
ATCGCCCCGCCCTGGGCGGCAAGGCTGGCCCGGTCGGCACCAGTTGCGTGAGCGGAAAGATGGCCGCTTC
CCGGCCCTGCTGCAGGGAGCTCAAAATGGAGGACGCGGCGCTCGGGAGAGCGGGCGGGTGAGTCACCCAC
ACAAAGGAAAAGGGCCTTTCCGTCCTCAGCCGTCGCTTCATGTGACTCCACGGAGTACCGGGCGCCGTCC
AGGCACCTCGATTAGTTCTCGAGCTTTTGGAGTACGTCGTCTTTAGGTTGGGGGGAGGGGTTTTATGCGA
TGGAGTTTCCCCACACTGAGTGGGTGGAGACTGAAGTTAGGCCAGCTTGGCACTTGATGTAATTCTCCTT
GGAATTTGCCCTTTTTGAGTTTGGATCTTGGTTCATTCTCAAGCCTCAGACAGTGGTTCAAAGTTTTTTT
CTTCCATTTCAGGTGTCGTGAGGAATTAGCTTGCTTACATTTGCTTCTGACACAACTGTGTTCACTAGCA
ACCTCAAACAGACAGCTAGCGCTACCGGTCGCCACCATGGTGAGCAAGGGCGAGGAGCTGTTCACCGGGG
TGGTGCCCATCCTGGTCGAGCTGGACGGCGACGTAAACGGCCACAAGTTCAGCGTGTCCGGCGAGGGCGA
GGGCGATGCCACCTACGGCAAGCTGACCCTGAAGTTCATCTGCACCACCGGCAAGCTGCCCGTGCCCTGG
CCCACCCTCGTGACCACCTTCGGCTACGGCCTGCAGTGCTTCGCCCGCTACCCCGACCACATGAAGCAGC
ACGACTTCTTCAAGTCCGCCATGCCCGAAGGCTACGTCCAGGAGCGCACCATCTTCTTCAAGGACGACGG
CAACTACAAGACCCGCGCCGAGGTGAAGTTCGAGGGCGACACCCTGGTGAACCGCATCGAGCTGAAGGGC
ATCGACTTCAAGGAGGACGGCAACATCCTGGGGCACAAGCTGGAGTACAACTACAACAGCCACAACGTCT
ATATCATGGCCGACAAGCAGAAGAACGGCATCAAGGTGAACTTCAAGATCCGCCACAACATCGAGGACGG
CAGCGTGCAGCTCGCCGACCACTACCAGCAGAACACCCCCATCGGCGACGGCCCCGTGCTGCTGCCCGAC
AACCACTACCTGAGCTACCAGTCCGCCCTGAGCAAAGACCCCAACGAGAAGCGCGATCACATGGTCCTGC
TGGAGTTCGTGACCGCCGCCGGGATCACTCTCGGCATGGACGAGCTGTACAAGTCCGGATCAACAAGTTT
GTACAAAAAAGCAGGCTTGGATCCCGGGCAGCAGCCGCCGCCTCAACCGGCCCCCCAGGGCCAAGGGCAG
CCGCCTTCGCAGCCCCCGCAGGGGCAGGGCCCGCCGTCCGGACCCGGGCAACCGGCACCCGCGGCGACCC
AGGCGGCGCCGCAGGCACCTCCCGCCGGGCATCAGATCGTGCACGTCCGCGGGGACTCGGAGACCGACCT
GGAGGCGCTCTTCAACGCCGTCATGAACCCCAAGACGGCCAACGTGCCCCAGACCGTGCCCATGAGGCTC
CGGAAGGCCCCCGACTCCTTCTTCAAGCCGCCGGAGCCCAAATCCCACTCCCGACAGGCCAGTACTGATG
CAGGCACTGCAGGAGCCCTGACTCCACAGCATGTTCGAGCTCATTCCTCTCCAGCTTCTCTGCAGTTGGG
AGCTGTTTCTCCTGGGACACTGACCCCCACTGGAGTAGTCTCTGGCCCAGCAGCTACACCCACAGCTCAG
CATCTTCGACAGTCTTCTTTTGAGATACCTGATGATGTACCTCTGCCAGCAGGTTGGGAGATGGCAAAGA
CATCTTCTGGTCAGAGATACTTCTTAAATCACATCGATCAGACAACAACATGGCAGGACCCCAGGAAGGC
CATGCTGTCCCAGATGAACGTCACAGCCCCCACCAGTCCACCAGTGCAGCAGAATATGATGAACTCGGCT
TCAGGTCCTCTTCCTGATGGATGGGAACAAGCCATGACTCAGGATGGAGAAATTTACTATATAAACCATA
AGAACAAGACCACCTCTTGGCTAGACCCAAGGCTTGACCCTCGTTTTGCCATGAACCAGAGAATCAGTCA
GAGTGCTCCAGTGAAACAGCCACCACCCCTGGCTCCCCAGAGCCCACAGGGAGGCGTCATGGGTGGCAGC
AACTCCAACCAGCAGCAACAGATGCGACTGCAGCAACTGCAGATGGAGAAGGAGAGGCTGCGGCTGAAAC
AGCAAGAACTGCTTCGGCAGGCAATGCGGAATATCAATCCCAGCACAGCAAATTCTCCAAAATGTCAGGA
GTTAGCCCTGCGTAGCCAGTTACCAACACTGGAGCAGGATGGTGGGACTCAAAATCCAGTGTCTTCTCCC
GGGATGTCTCAGGAATTGAGAACAATGACGACCAATAGCTCAGATCCTTTCCTTAACAGTGGCACCTATC
ACTCTCGAGATGAGAGTACAGACAGTGGACTAAGCATGAGCAGCTACAGTGTCCCTCGAACCCCAGATGA
CTTCCTGAACAGTGTGGATGAGATGGATACAGGTGATACTATCAACCAAAGCACCCTGCCCTCACAGCAG
AACCGTTTCCCAGACTACCTTGAAGCCATTCCTGGGACAAATGTGGACCTTGGAACACTGGAAGGAGATG
GAATGAACATAGAAGGAGAGGAGCTGATGCCAAGTCTGCAGGAAGCTTTGAGTTCTGACATCCTTAATGA
CATGGAGTCTGTTTTGGCTGCCACCAAGCTAGATAAAGAAAGCTTTCTTACATGGTTATAGGACCCAGCT
TTCTTGTACAAAGTGGTTGATCCACCGGATCTAGATAACTGATCATAATCAGCCATACCACATTTGTAGA
GGTTTTACTTGCTTTAAAAAACCTCCCACACCTCCCCCTGAACCTGAAACATAAAATGAATGCAATTGTT
GTTGTTGGCCGCGGATCCGTTTAAACGAATTCATCATAATCAGCCATACCACATTTGTAGAGGTTTTACT
TGCTTTAAAAAACCTCCCACACCTCCCCCTGAACCTGAAACATAAAATGAATGCAATTGTTGTTGTTAAC
TTGTTTATTGCAGCTTATAATGGTTACAAATAAAGCAATAGCATCACAAATTTCACAAATAAAGCATTTT
TTTCACTGCATTCTAGTTGTGGTTTGTCCAAACTCATCAATGTATCCCAATTCGTCGAGGGACCTAATAA
CTTCGTATAGCATACATTATACGAAGTTATACATGTTTAAGGGTTCCGGTTCCACTAGGTACAATTCGAT
ATCAAGCTTATCGATAATCAACCTCTGGATTACAAAATTTGTGAAAGATTGACTGGTATTCTTAACTATG
TTGCTCCTTTTACGCTATGTGGATACGCTGCTTTAATGCCTTTGTATCATGCTATTGCTTCCCGTATGGC
TTTCATTTTCTCCTCCTTGTATAAATCCTGGTTGCTGTCTCTTTATGAGGAGTTGTGGCCCGTTGTCAGG
CAACGTGGCGTGGTGTGCACTGTGTTTGCTGACGCAACCCCCACTGGTTGGGGCATTGCCACCACCTGTC
AGCTCCTTTCCGGGACTTTCGCTTTCCCCCTCCCTATTGCCACGGCGGAACTCATCGCCGCCTGCCTTGC
CCGCTGCTGGACAGGGGCTCGGCTGTTGGGCACTGACAATTCCGTGGTGTTGTCGGGGAAATCATCGTCC
TTTCCTTGGCTGCTCGCCTGTGTTGCCACCTGGATTCTGCGCGGGACGTCCTTCTGCTACGTCCCTTCGG
CCCTCAATCCAGCGGACCTTCCTTCCCGCGGCCTGCTGCCGGCTCTGCGGCCTCTTCCGCGTCTTCGCCT
TCGCCCTCAGACGAGTCGGATCTCCCTTTGGGCCGCCTCCCCGCATCGATACCGTCGACCTCGATCGAGA
CCTAGAAAAACATGGAGCAATCACAAGTAGCAATACAGCAGCTACCAATGCTGATTGTGCCTGGCTAGAA
GCACAAGAGGAGGAGGAGGTGGGTTTTCCAGTCACACCTCAGGTACCTTTAAGACCAATGACTTACAAGG
CAGCTGTAGATCTTAGCCACTTTTTAAAAGAAAAGGGGGGACTGGAAGGGCTAATTCACTCCCAACGAAG
ACAAGATATCCTTGATCTGTGGATCTACCACACACAAGGCTACTTCCCTGATTGGCAGAACTACACACCA
GGGCCAGGGATCAGATATCCACTGACCTTTGGATGGTGCTACAAGCTAGTACCAGTTGAGCAAGAGAAGG
TAGAAGAAGCCAATGAAGGAGAGAACACCCGCTTGTTACACCCTGTGAGCCTGCATGGGATGGATGACCC
GGAGAGAGAAGTATTAGAGTGGAGGTTTGACAGCCGCCTAGCATTTCATCACATGGCCCGAGAGCTGCAT
CCGGACTGTACTGGGTCTCTCTGGTTAGACCAGATCTGAGCCTGGGAGCTCTCTGGCTAACTAGGGAACC
CACTGCTTAAGCCTCAATAAAGCTTGCCTTGAGTGCTTCAAGTAGTGTGTGCCCGTCTGTTGTGTGACTC
TGGTAACTAGAGATCCCTCAGACCCTTTTAGTCAGTGTGGAAAATCTCTAGCAGCATGTGAGCAAAAGGC
CAGCAAAAGGCCAGGAACCGTAAAAAGGCCGCGTTGCTGGCGTTTTTCCATAGGCTCCGCCCCCCTGACG
AGCATCACAAAAATCGACGCTCAAGTCAGAGGTGGCGAAACCCGACAGGACTATAAAGATACCAGGCGTT
TCCCCCTGGAAGCTCCCTCGTGCGCTCTCCTGTTCCGACCCTGCCGCTTACCGGATACCTGTCCGCCTTT
CTCCCTTCGGGAAGCGTGGCGCTTTCTCATAGCTCACGCTGTAGGTATCTCAGTTCGGTGTAGGTCGTTC
GCTCCAAGCTGGGCTGTGTGCACGAACCCCCCGTTCAGCCCGACCGCTGCGCCTTATCCGGTAACTATCG
TCTTGAGTCCAACCCGGTAAGACACGACTTATCGCCACTGGCAGCAGCCACTGGTAACAGGATTAGCAGA
GCGAGGTATGTAGGCGGTGCTACAGAGTTCTTGAAGTGGTGGCCTAACTACGGCTACACTAGAAGAACAG
TATTTGGTATCTGCGCTCTGCTGAAGCCAGTTACCTTCGGAAAAAGAGTTGGTAGCTCTTGATCCGGCAA
ACAAACCACCGCTGGTAGCGGTGGTTTTTTTGTTTGCAAGCAGCAGATTACGCGCAGAAAAAAAGGATCT
CAAGAAGATCCTTTGATCTTTTCTACGGGGTCTGACGCTCAGTGGAACGAAAACTCACGTTAAGGGATTT
TGGTCATGAGATTATCAAAAAGGATCTTCACCTAGATCCTTTTAAATTAAAAATGAAGTTTTAAATCAAT
CTAAAGTATATATGAGTAAACTTGGTCTGACAGTTACCAATGCTTAATCAGTGAGGCACCTATCTCAGCG
ATCTGTCTATTTCGTTCATCCATAGTTGCCTGACTCCCCGTCGTGTAGATAACTACGATACGGGAGGGCT
TACCATCTGGCCCCAGTGCTGCAATGATACCGCGAGACCCACGCTCACCGGCTCCAGATTTATCAGCAAT
AAACCAGCCAGCCGGAAGGGCCGAGCGCAGAAGTGGTCCTGCAACTTTATCCGCCTCCATCCAGTCTATT
AATTGTTGCCGGGAAGCTAGAGTAAGTAGTTCGCCAGTTAATAGTTTGCGCAACGTTGTTGCCATTGCTA
CAGGCATCGTGGTGTCACGCTCGTCGTTTGGTATGGCTTCATTCAGCTCCGGTTCCCAACGATCAAGGCG
AGTTACATGATCCCCCATGTTGTGCAAAAAAGCGGTTAGCTCCTTCGGTCCTCCGATCGTTGTCAGAAGT
AAGTTGGCCGCAGTGTTATCACTCATGGTTATGGCAGCACTGCATAATTCTCTTACTGTCATGCCATCCG
TAAGATGCTTTTCTGTGACTGGTGAGTACTCAACCAAGTCATTCTGAGAATAGTGTATGCGGCGACCGAG
TTGCTCTTGCCCGGCGTCAATACGGGATAATACCGCGCCACATAGCAGAACTTTAAAAGTGCTCATCATT
GGAAAACGTTCTTCGGGGCGAAAACTCTCAAGGATCTTACCGCTGTTGAGATCCAGTTCGATGTAACCCA
CTCGTGCACCCAACTGATCTTCAGCATCTTTTACTTTCACCAGCGTTTCTGGGTGAGCAAAAACAGGAAG
GCAAAATGCCGCAAAAAAGGGAATAAGGGCGACACGGAAATGTTGAATACTCATACTCTTCCTTTTTCAA
TATTATTGAAGCATTTATCAGGGTTATTGTCTCATGAGCGGATACATATTTGAATGTATTTAGAAAAATA
AACAAATAGGGGTTCCGCGCACATTTCCCCGAAAAGTGCCACCTGACGTCGACGGATCGGGAGATCTCCC
GATCCCCTATGGTGCACTCTCAGTACAATCTGCTCTGATGCCGCATAGTTAAGCCAGTATCTGCTCCCTG
CTTGTGTGTTGGAGGTCGCTGAGTAGTGCGCGAGCAAAATTTAAGCTACAACAAGGCAAGGCTTGACCGA
CAATTGCATGAAGAATCTGCTTAGGGTTAGGCGTTTTGCGCTGCTTCGCGATGTACGGGCCAGATATACG
CGTT
